Addgene plasmid #15468: pCR-Flag-IKKalpha-KM
Depositing lab: Hiroyasu Nakano. Depositing organization: Juntendo University. Publication: Differential regulation of IkappaB kinase alpha and beta by two upstream kinases, NF-kappaB-inducing kinase and mitogen-activated protein kinase/ERK kinase kinase-1. Nakano H, Shindo M, Sakon S, Nishinaka S, Mihara M, Yagita H, Okumura K. Proc Natl Acad Sci U S A. 1998 Mar 31. 95(7):3537-42. 10.1073/pnas.95.7.3537 PubMed 9520401.
Backbone
  Vector backbone: pCR3.1
  Backbone manufacturer: Invitrogen
  Backbone size w/o insert (bp): 5044
  Vector type: Mammalian Expression
  Selectable markers: Neomycin (select with G418)
Growth in bacteria
  Bacterial resistance: Ampicillin, 100 μg/mL
  Growth temperature: 37°C
  Growth strain: DH5alpha
  Copy number: High Copy
Gene/Insert
  Gene/Insert name: IkB kinase alpha-KM (alt names: IKKa-KM; CHUK-KM)
  Species: M. musculus (mouse)
  Insert size (bp): 2200
  Mutation: changed Lysine at 44 to Alanine
  GenBank ID: NM_007700
  Entrez Gene: Chuk (a.k.a. AI256658, Chuk1, Fbx24, Fbxo24, IKBKA, IKK alpha, IKK1, Ikka, NFKBIKA)
  Tag / fusion protein: Flag (N terminal on backbone)
  Cloning method: Restriction Enzyme; 5′ cloning site EcoR1 (not destroyed); 3′ cloning site Xho1 (not destroyed)
  Sequencing primers: 5′ T7; 3′ pCR3.1 reverse
Terms and licenses: Academic/Nonprofit Terms; Industry Terms: Not Available to Industry
How to cite: pCR-Flag-IKKalpha-KM was a gift from Hiroyasu Nakano (Addgene plasmid # 15468 ; http://n2t.net/addgene:15468 ; RRID:Addgene_15468)
