[The description below was written by a language model from this plasmid's Addgene catalogue record.]
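Description:
pCR-Flag-IKKalpha-KM is a mammalian expression plasmid built on the Invitrogen pCR3.1 backbone (about 5.0 kb without insert). It is maintained in E. coli as a high-copy plasmid under ampicillin selection. It also carries a neomycin resistance marker, so transfected mammalian cells can be selected with G418. The record does not name the promoter driving the insert. pCR3.1 is generally known as a CMV promoter-based vector, and the use of a T7 primer for 5′ sequencing indicates a T7 promoter/priming site upstream of the cloning region.

The payload is a roughly 2.2 kb cDNA for mouse IκB kinase alpha (IKKα, gene Chuk), cloned between EcoRI and XhoI sites that both remain intact. It is expressed with an N-terminal Flag epitope tag supplied by the modified backbone. The "KM" designation refers to a kinase mutant in which lysine 44 is replaced by alanine. This residue lies in the ATP-binding region of the kinase domain, and substitutions of this type are a standard way to produce a catalytically inactive protein that can act in a dominant-negative manner. The Flag tag allows detection by immunoblotting and recovery by immunoprecipitation, for example for in vitro kinase assays.

The associated publication examines how IKKα and IKKβ are differentially regulated by the upstream kinases NIK and MEKK1. In that context, the construct serves as a kinase-dead control or inhibitory version of IKKα in transfection studies of NF-κB signalling, typically compared with wild-type IKKα.
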