>Addgene plasmid #15468 | pCR-Flag-IKKalpha-KM | addgene partial sequence | sequence record 21958 | T7 5'-TAATACGACTCACTATAGGG-3'
CTAGTAACGGCCGCCAGTGTGCTGGAATTGATGGACTACAAGGACGACGATGACAAGGAATTGATGGACT
ACAAGGACGACGATGACAAGGAATTCATGGAGCGGCCCCCGGGGCTGCGGCCGGGCGCGGGCGGCCCCTG
GGAGATGCGGGAACGGCTTGGCACCGGCGGTTTCGGGAACGTCAGTCTGTACCAGCACCGGGAACTTGAT
CTCAAAATAGTAATTGCGTCTTGTCGTTTAGAGCTAAGTTCCAAAAACAGAGAGCGATGGTGCCATGAAA
TCCAGATCATGAAAAAGTTGGACCATGCGAATGTTGTAAAGGCCTGTGATGTCCCTGAGGAATTGAACTT
TTTAATTAACGATGTGCCTCTTCTGGCAATGGAGTACTGTTCTGGAGGGGACCTCCGGAAGCTACTCAAC
AAACCAGAAAATTGTTGTGGACTTAAAGAAAGCCAGATACTTTCTTTACTGAGTGACATAGGATCTGGGA
TCCGATATCTGCATGAAAACAAAATTATACATCGAGATCTAAAACCTGAAAATATAGTTCTTCAAGATGT
TGGTGGGAAGACAATACATAAAATAATTGATTTGGGTTATGCCAAAGATGTTGATCAAGGAAGTCTCTGT
ACATCTTTTGTGGGAACATTGCAGTATTTGGCCCCAGAGCTCTTTTGAAATAAGCCGTACACAGCCACTG
TGGATTATTGGAGCTTTGGGACCATGGTGTTTTGATGTATTGCT
